Addgene plasmid #14455: p5079 pcDNA4c hBrd4 (731-1046)
Depositing lab: Peter Howley. Publication: Interaction of the bovine papillomavirus E2 protein with Brd4 tethers the viral DNA to host mitotic chromosomes. You J, Croyle JL, Nishimura A, Ozato K, Howley PM. Cell. 2004 Apr 30. 117(3):349-60. 10.1016/S0092-8674(04)00402-7 PubMed 15109495.
Backbone
  Vector backbone: pcDNA4 / HisMax C
  Backbone manufacturer: Invitrogen
  Backbone size w/o insert (bp): 5300
  Vector type: Mammalian Expression
  Selectable markers: Zeocin
Growth in bacteria
  Bacterial resistance: Ampicillin, 100 μg/mL
  Growth temperature: 37°C
  Growth strain: DH5alpha
  Copy number: High Copy
Gene/Insert
  Gene/Insert name: Brd4 (731-1046) (alt names: Brd4; hBrd4)
  Species: H. sapiens (human)
  Insert size (bp): 1000
  Mutation: amino acids 731-1046
  Entrez Gene: BRD4 (a.k.a. CAP, CDLS6, FSHRG4, HUNK1, HUNKI, MCAP)
  Cloning method: Restriction Enzyme; 5′ cloning site BamHI (not destroyed); 3′ cloning site NotI (not destroyed)
  Sequencing primers: 5′ T7
Terms and licenses: Academic/Nonprofit Terms; Industry Terms: Not Available to Industry
How to cite: p5079 pcDNA4c hBrd4 (731-1046) was a gift from Peter Howley (Addgene plasmid # 14455 ; http://n2t.net/addgene:14455 ; RRID:Addgene_14455)
