[The description below was written by a language model from this plasmid's Addgene catalogue record.]
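Description:
p5079 pcDNA4c hBrd4 (731-1046) is a mammalian expression plasmid built on the commercial pcDNA4/HisMax C backbone (about 5.3 kb without insert). It is propagated in E. coli as a high-copy plasmid under ampicillin selection, and it carries a Zeocin marker for selecting transfected mammalian cells. No feature table accompanies the record, so the promoter, tags and polyadenylation signal are not explicitly listed. Vectors of the pcDNA4/HisMax series generally drive expression from a CMV promoter and add an N-terminal polyhistidine/Xpress epitope leader. The "C" designation denotes one of the three reading-frame versions of the polylinker. The listed T7 5′ sequencing primer is consistent with a T7 priming site upstream of the cloning region.

The insert is a roughly 1 kb fragment of human BRD4 encoding amino acids 731–1046, cloned between BamHI and NotI sites, both of which remain intact. This is an internal portion of the bromodomain-containing chromatin-binding protein rather than the full-length coding sequence, so the plasmid expresses a truncated polypeptide. Whether the fragment is in frame with the vector's N-terminal tags is not stated, though this would be the expected arrangement for this backbone.

The associated study concerns the interaction between the bovine papillomavirus E2 protein and Brd4, which tethers viral genomes to host mitotic chromosomes. A defined Brd4 fragment such as this one is most plausibly one of a set of deletion constructs for mapping which regions of Brd4 contribute to E2 binding in transfected mammalian cells. The record does not state the specific role or binding behaviour of the 731–1046 fragment.
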