>Addgene plasmid #14455 | p5079 pcDNA4c hBrd4 (731-1046) | addgene partial sequence | sequence record 20336 | BGH-rev 5'-TAGAAGGCACAGTCGAGG-3'
GTTACGGCCCTCTAGACTCGAGCGGCCGCGGGTGAATGGTGGTGCTGGATGACTTGCTGAGGCTTGGCAG
GCTGCGGCGGGGGTGGCTGCTGGCCTGGGGGCGGATGGGGGGGCTGCTGGCCCTGGGGTGGCGGGGGCTG
TTGGATGTGGGTGGAAAACTGCATGGGCTGCAAGTGCACGGGCCGTGGAGGGGGCTGATGCTGCTGCTGG
GGTGGAGGCTGGGGCTGGGGTGGTGGGGGTGGTGGCGGCTGCTGCTGCAGCTGCTGCTGCACAGAGGGGT
GGGGTGGGGGCGGCAGGGGGGGTGGGGGCTGGGACTGCACCTTCACGGAAGGGAGTAGCGGCGTAGGGGG
CTGCACCTTCTGCAGCTGCTGCAGGTACAGCTGCATCTGCATGGAGGTGAGGGGTGGGGCAGGTGGCTCT
TCATCCTCCAGCAGCACTTGGGGGGGTTGGGCCATGGGGGGCTGTGGGANCAGGGGTGTTTGGGTCAAGG
CTGGTGACACGGCTGGGGGCCGGGCGGGCTTGGGAGGCAGGGCAGCGGCTCGGTTGCTGGGCCGTGATGG
CTGCTGGGGTAGTGCGTTGTGCAAAGCTGGAGGAGAGACCACTGCGTGCTGGTTGAGATGGGGTGGANTG
CTGTGCTCANGCGGCTGGGGCANGTGANGGGGCAGCTCANGCTGCNGCANGTGCANGATGGGCTGGGTGA
AATGACCNATGGGGTCAAAAACCTGCCTGGGANCTGGGGCTCCAGGACGNCACCTGNGTGGCAATGAAAG
GTGGNGGCNAAAATNCACCCCGGGCTNCTGCTNCN
